Addgene plasmid #133572: PB CAG-F-bpA-2xSV40pA-F-td-sfGFP
Purpose: CAG tdGFP FLP/FRT reporter piggyBac transposon (bpA 2x SV40pA stop)
Depositing lab: Mario Capecchi. Depositing organization: University of Utah.
Backbone
  Vector backbone: Custom
  Vector type: Mammalian Expression ; FLP/FRT
Growth in bacteria
  Bacterial resistance: Ampicillin, 100 μg/mL
  Growth temperature: 30°C
  Growth strain: DH10B
  Copy number: High Copy
Gene/Insert
  Gene/Insert name: Tandem dimer superfolder GFP
  Species: Synthetic
Resource information
  A portion of this plasmid was derived from a plasmid made by: piggyBac ITR's were synthesized from sequences in the NCBI database. CAG promoter is from pCAGGS obtained from BCCM/LMBP. bGH pA is from Neal Copeland. SV40 pA is from Clontech. sfGFP is from Sandia Biotech. WPRE is from Miguel Ramalho-Santos. Backbone is from Stratagene.
Terms and licenses: Academic/Nonprofit Terms; Industry Terms: Not Available to Industry
Depositor comments: Truncation series of the bpA-3xSV40pA stop cassette.
How to cite: PB CAG-F-bpA-2xSV40pA-F-td-sfGFP was a gift from Mario Capecchi (Addgene plasmid # 133572 ; http://n2t.net/addgene:133572 ; RRID:Addgene_133572)
