[The description below was written by a language model from this plasmid's Addgene catalogue record and pLannotate feature annotations shown in this document.]
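Description:
PB CAG-F-bpA-2xSV40pA-F-td-sfGFP is an 8.7 kb mammalian expression plasmid that carries a FLP-dependent green fluorescent reporter inside a piggyBac transposon. The custom vector sits on a pBluescript-type bacterial backbone, as shown by the high-copy ColE1/pUC origin, f1 origin, lac promoter/operator and lacZα remnants, and flanking T3 and T7 promoters. It is selected in E. coli through the β-lactamase (AmpR) gene. The record states that the piggyBac terminal repeats were synthesized from database sequences. The automated feature table does not annotate them as such, although a short baculovirus FP25-like fragment downstream of the cassette probably reflects transposon-flanking sequence.

The payload is driven by the CAG promoter, made up of the CMV enhancer, chicken β-actin promoter and chimeric intron. Immediately downstream lies a transcriptional stop cassette flanked by two minimal FRT sites in the same orientation, containing a bovine growth hormone polyadenylation signal followed by two SV40 polyadenylation signals. Beyond the second FRT are two tandem copies of superfolder GFP, forming the tandem dimer reporter, then a WPRE to enhance transcript expression and a terminal bGH poly(A) signal. Before recombination, transcripts from CAG should terminate in the stop cassette, so the reporter stays silent. FLP recombinase excises the FRT-flanked stop and places td-sfGFP directly under CAG, giving strong, heritable fluorescence.

With piggyBac transposase supplied, the cassette can be integrated stably into mammalian genomes as a FLP activity or lineage reporter. The depositor notes that it belongs to a truncation series of a bpA-3xSV40pA stop cassette, which suggests it was made to compare how well shortened stops block read-through.
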