Features (pLannotate 1.2.2; 29 found; start..end, strand, type, name):
    192..571     +  enhancer       CMV enhancer: human cytomegalovirus immediate early enhancer
    573..850     +  promoter       chicken β-actin promoter: No description available
    851..1867    +  intron         chimeric intron: chimera between introns from chicken β-actin and rabbit β-globin
   1927..1960    -  protein_bind   FRT (minimal): supports FLP-mediated excision but not integration (Turan and Bode, 2011) FLP recombinase from the Saccharomyces cerevisiae 2μ plasmid
   1981..2205    +  polyA_signal   bGH poly(A) signal: bovine growth hormone polyadenylation signal
   2209..2230    +  promoter       SV40 promoter (fragment): SV40 enhancer and early promoter
   2260..2285    +  misc_feature   MCS (fragment): pBluescript multiple cloning site
   2285..2367    +  CDS            large T antigen (fragment): large T antigen from SV40 (simian virus 40)
   2390..2511    +  polyA_signal   SV40 poly(A) signal: SV40 polyadenylation signal
   2518..2600    +  CDS            large T antigen (fragment): large T antigen from SV40 (simian virus 40)
   2623..2744    +  polyA_signal   SV40 poly(A) signal: SV40 polyadenylation signal
   2762..2795    -  protein_bind   FRT (minimal): supports FLP-mediated excision but not integration (Turan and Bode, 2011) FLP recombinase from the Saccharomyces cerevisiae 2μ plasmid
   2805..3518    +  CDS            Superfolder GFP: Superfolder GFP is a basic (constitutively fluorescent) green fluorescent protein published in 2005, derived from Aequorea victoria. It is reported to be a very rapidly-maturing weak dimer.
   3549..4262    +  CDS            Superfolder GFP: Superfolder GFP is a basic (constitutively fluorescent) green fluorescent protein published in 2005, derived from Aequorea victoria. It is reported to be a very rapidly-maturing weak dimer.
   4302..4890    +  misc_feature   WPRE: woodchuck hepatitis virus posttranscriptional regulatory element
   4935..5159    +  polyA_signal   bGH poly(A) signal: bovine growth hormone polyadenylation signal
   5163..5184    +  promoter       SV40 promoter (fragment): SV40 enhancer and early promoter
   5548..5625    +  CDS            FP (fragment): FP25_NPVAC - Experimental evidence at protein level: Swiss-Prot protein existence level 1. From Autographa californica nuclear polyhedrosis virus (AcMNPV).
   5635..5653    -  promoter       T7 promoter: promoter for bacteriophage T7 RNA polymerase
   5656..5813    +  CDS            lacZα (fragment): LacZα fragment of β-galactosidase; lacZ fragment
   5845..6273    -  rep_origin     f1 ori (sequence partly withheld): f1 bacteriophage origin of replication; arrow indicates direction of (+) strand synthesis
   6300..6404    +  promoter       AmpR promoter: bla
   6405..7265    +  CDS            AmpR: β-lactamase; bla; confers resistance to ampicillin, carbenicillin, and related antibiotics
   7436..8024    +  rep_origin     ori: high-copy-number ColE1/pMB1/pBR322/pUC origin of replication
   8207..8299    +  CDS            lacI (fragment): lac repressor; lacI; The lac repressor binds to the lac operator to inhibit transcription in E. coli. This inhibition can be relieved by adding lactose or isopropyl-β-D-thiogalactopyranoside (IPTG).
   8312..8333    +  protein_bind   CAP binding site: CAP binding activates transcription in the presence of cAMP. E. coli catabolite activator protein
   8348..8378    +  promoter       lac promoter: promoter for the E. coli lac operon
   8386..8402    +  protein_bind   lac operator: The lac repressor binds to the lac operator to inhibit transcription in E. coli. This inhibition can be relieved by adding lactose or isopropyl-β-D-thiogalactopyranoside (IPTG). lac repressor encoded by lacI
   8447..8465    +  promoter       T3 promoter: promoter for bacteriophage T3 RNA polymerase
>Addgene plasmid #133572 | PB CAG-F-bpA-2xSV40pA-F-td-sfGFP | addgene full sequence | sequence record 274057 | Addgene NGS Result
TATTTATTTATTAAAAAAAAACAAAAACTCAAAATTTCTTCTATAAAGTAACAAAACTTTTAAACATTCT
CTCTTTTACAAAAATAAACTTATTTTGTACTTTAAAAACAGTCATGTTGTATTATAAAATAAGTAATTAG
CTTAACCTATACATAATAGAAACAAATTATACTTATTAACCGGTCATGGTCGACATTGATTATTGACTAG
TTATTAATAGTAATCAATTACGGGGTCATTAGTTCATAGCCCATATATGGAGTTCCGCGTTACATAACTT
ACGGTAAATGGCCCGCCTGGCTGACCGCCCAACGACCCCCGCCCATTGACGTCAATAATGACGTATGTTC
CCATAGTAACGCCAATAGGGACTTTCCATTGACGTCAATGGGTGGAGTATTTACGGTAAACTGCCCACTT
GGCAGTACATCAAGTGTATCATATGCCAAGTACGCCCCCTATTGACGTCAATGACGGTAAATGGCCCGCC
TGGCATTATGCCCAGTACATGACCTTATGGGACTTTCCTACTTGGCAGTACATCTACGTATTAGTCATCG
CTATTACCATGGTCGAGGTGAGCCCCACGTTCTGCTTCACTCTCCCCATCTCCCCCCCCTCCCCACCCCC
AATTTTGTATTTATTTATTTTTTAATTATTTTGTGCAGCGATGGGGGCGGGGGGGGGGGGGGGGCGCGCG
CCGGGGGGGGGGGGGGGGGGGGGGGGGGGGGGSGGGGSGRGGCGGAGAGGTGCGGCGGCAGCCAATCAGA
GCGGCGCGCTCCGAAAGTTTCCTTTTATGGCGAGGCGGCGGCGGCGGCGGCCCTATAAAAAGCGAAGCGC
GCGGCGGGCGGGAGTCGCTGCGCGCTGCCTTCGCCCCGTGCCCCGCTCCGCCGCCGCCTCGCGCCGCCCG
CCCCGGCTCTGACTGACCGCGTTACTCCCACAGGTGAGCGGGCGGGACGGCCCTTCTCCTCCGGGCTGTA
ATTAGCGCTTGGTTTAATGACGGCTTGTTTCTTTTCTGTGGCTGCGTGAAAGCCTTGAGGGGCTCCGGGA
GGGCCCTTTGTGCGGGGGGAGCGGCTCGGGGGGTGCGTGCGTGTGTGTGTGCGTGGGGAGCGCCGCGTGC
GGCTCCGCGCTGCCCGGCGGCTGTGAGCGCTGCGGGCGCGGCGCGGGGCTTTGTGCGCTCCGCAGTGTGC
GCGAGGGGAGCGCGGCCGGGGGCGGTGCCCCGCGGTGCGGGGGGGGCTGCGAGGGGAACAAAGGCTGCGT
GCGGGGTGTGTGCGTGGGGGGGTGAGCAGGGGGTGTGGGCGCGTCGGTCGGGCTGCAACCCCCCCTGCAC
CCCCCTCCCCGAGTTGCTGAGCACGGCCCGGCTTCGGGTGCGGGGCTCCGTACGGGGCGTGGCGCGGGGC
TCGCCGTGCCGGGCGGGGGGTGGCGGCAGGTGGGGGTGCCGGGCGGGGCGGGGCCGCCKCGGGCCGGGGR
GGGCTCGGGGGRGGGGCGCGGCGGCCCCCGGAGCGCCGGCGGCTGTCGAGGCGCGGCGAGCCGCAGCCAT
TGCCTTTTATGGTAATCGTGCGAGAGGGCGCAGGGACTTCCTTTGTCCCAAATCTGTGCGGAGCCGAAAT
CTGGGAGGCGCCGCCGCACCCCCTCTAGCGGGCGCGGGGCGAAGCGGTGCGGCGCCGGCAGGAAGGAAAT
GGGCGGGGAGGGCCTTCGTGCGTCGCCGCGCCGCCGTCCCCTTCTCCCTCTCCAGCCTCGGGGCTGTCCG
CGGGGGGACGGCTGCCTTCGGGGGGGACGGGGCAGGGCGGGGTTCGGCTTCTGGCGTGTGACCGGCGGCT
CTAGAGCCTCTGCTAACCATGTTCATGCCTTCTTCTTTTTCCTACAGCTCCTGGGCAACGTGCTGGTTAT
TGTGCTGTCTCATCATTTTGGCAAAGAATTGCTAGCGAAGTTCCTATACTTTCTAGAGAATAGGAACTTC
AGCTCGCTGATCAGCCTCGACTGTGCCTTCTAGTTGCCAGCCATCTGTTGTTTGCCCCTCCCCCGTGCCT
TCCTTGACCCTGGAAGGTGCCACTCCCACTGTCCTTTCCTAATAAAATGAGGAAATTGCATCGCATTGTC
TGAGTAGGTGTCATTCTATTCTGGGGGGTGGGGTGGGGCAGGACAGCAAGGGGGAGGATTGGGAAGACAA
TAGCAGGCATGCTGGGGATGCGGTGGGCTCTATGGCTTCTGAGGCGGAAAGAACCAGCTGGGGCTCGACT
AGAGCTTGCGGAACCCTTACCACCGCGGTGGCGGCCGCTCTAGAATCATAATCAGCCATACCACATTTGT
AGAGGTTTTACTTGCTTTAAAAAACCTCCCACACCTCCCCCTGAACCTGAAACATAAAATGAATGCAATT
GTTGTTGTTAACTTGTTTATTGCAGCTTATAATGGTTACAAATAAAGCAATAGCATCACAAATTTCACAA
ATAAAGCATTTTTTTCACTGCATTCTAGTTGTGGTTTGTCCAAACTCATCAATGTATCTTAACTAGAATC
ATAATCAGCCATACCACATTTGTAGAGGTTTTACTTGCTTTAAAAAACCTCCCACACCTCCCCCTGAACC
TGAAACATAAAATGAATGCAATTGTTGTTGTTAACTTGTTTATTGCAGCTTATAATGGTTACAAATAAAG
CAATAGCATCACAAATTTCACAAATAAAGCATTTTTTTCACTGCATTCTAGTTGTGGTTTGTCCAAACTC
ATCAATGTATCTTATAACTAAATAACCTAGGGAAGTTCCTATACTTTCTAGAGAATAGGAACTTCAGGCG
CGCCATGAGCAAAGGAGAAGAACTTTTCACTGGAGTTGTCCCAATTCTTGTTGAATTAGATGGTGATGTT
AATGGGCACAAATTTTCTGTCCGTGGAGAGGGTGAAGGTGATGCTACAAACGGAAAACTCACCCTTAAAT
TTATTTGCACTACTGGAAAACTACCTGTTCCGTGGCCAACACTTGTCACTACTCTGACCTATGGTGTTCA
ATGCTTTTCCCGTTATCCGGATCACATGAAACGGCATGACTTTTTCAAGAGTGCCATGCCCGAAGGTTAT
GTACAGGAACGCACTATATCTTTCAAAGATGACGGGACCTACAAGACGCGTGCTGAAGTCAAGTTTGAAG
GTGATACCCTTGTTAATCGTATCGAGTTAAAGGGTATTGATTTTAAAGAAGATGGAAACATTCTTGGACA
CAAACTCGAATACAACTTTAACTCACACAATGTATACATCACGGCAGACAAACAAAAGAATGGAATCAAA
GCTAACTTCAAAATTCGCCACAACGTTGAAGATGGTTCCGTTCAACTAGCAGACCATTATCAACAAAATA
CTCCAATTGGCGATGGCCCTGTCCTTTTACCAGACAACCATTACCTGTCGACACAATCTGTCCTTTCGAA
AGATCCCAACGAAAAGCGTGACCACATGGTCCTTCTTGAGTTTGTAACTGCTGCTGGGATTACACATGGC
ATGGATGAGCTCTACAAAGGTTCTGCTGGATCTGCAGCAGGATCTGGTATGAGCAAAGGAGAAGAACTTT
TCACTGGAGTTGTCCCAATTCTTGTTGAATTAGATGGTGATGTTAATGGGCACAAATTTTCTGTCCGTGG
AGAGGGTGAAGGTGATGCTACAAACGGAAAACTCACCCTTAAATTTATTTGCACTACTGGAAAACTACCT
GTTCCGTGGCCAACACTTGTCACTACTCTGACCTATGGTGTTCAATGCTTTTCCCGTTATCCGGATCACA
TGAAACGGCATGACTTTTTCAAGAGTGCCATGCCCGAAGGTTATGTACAGGAACGCACTATATCTTTCAA
AGATGACGGGACCTACAAGACGCGTGCTGAAGTCAAGTTTGAAGGTGATACCCTTGTTAATCGTATCGAG
TTAAAGGGTATTGATTTTAAAGAAGATGGAAACATTCTTGGACACAAACTCGAATACAACTTTAACTCAC
ACAATGTATACATCACGGCAGACAAACAAAAGAATGGAATCAAAGCTAACTTCAAAATTCGCCACAACGT
TGAAGATGGTTCCGTTCAACTAGCAGACCATTATCAACAAAATACTCCAATTGGCGATGGCCCTGTCCTT
TTACCAGACAACCATTACCTGTCGACACAATCTGTCCTTTCGAAAGATCCCAACGAAAAGCGTGACCACA
TGGTCCTTCTTGAGTTTGTAACTGCTGCTGGGATTACACATGGCATGGATGAGCTCTACAAATGATTAAT
TAATGATCATACAGTGCTCTGAGTACGCTATAATCAACCTCTGGATTACAAAATTTGTGAAAGATTGACT
GGTATTCTTAACTATGTTGCTCCTTTTACGCTATGTGGATACGCTGCTTTAATGCCTTTGTATCATGCTA
TTGCTTCCCGTATGGCTTTCATTTTCTCCTCCTTGTATAAATCCTGGTTGCTGTCTCTTTATGAGGAGTT
GTGGCCCGTTGTCAGGCAACGTGGCGTGGTGTGCACTGTGTTTGCTGACGCAACCCCCACTGGTTGGGGC
ATTGCCACCACCTGTCAGCTCCTTTCCGGGACTTTCGCTTTCCCCCTCCCTATTGCCACGGCGGAACTCA
TCGCCGCCTGCCTTGCCCGCTGCTGGACAGGGGCTCGGCTGTTGGGCACTGACAATTCCGTGGTGTTGTC
GGGGAAATCATCGTCCTTTCCTTGGCTGCTCGCCTGTGTTGCCACCTGGATTCTGCGCGGGACGTCCTTC
TGCTACGTCCCTTCGGCCCTCAATCCAGCGGACCTTCCTTCCCGCGGCCTGCTGCCGGCTCTGCGGCCTC
TTCCGCGTCTTCGCCTTCGCCCTCAGACGAGTCGGATCTCCCTTTGGGCCGCCTCCCCGCAGGATCCACT
AGAGCGGCCGCCTAGAGCTCGCTATCAGCCTCGACTGTGCCTTCTAGTTGCCAGCCATCTGTTGTTTGCC
CCTCCCCCGTGCCTTCCTTGACCCTGGAAGGTGCCACTCCCACTGTCCTTTCCTAATAAAATGAGGAAAT
TGCATCGCATTGTCTGAGTAGGTGTCATTCTATTCTGGGGGGTGGGGTGGGGCAGGACAGCAAGGGGGAG
GATTGGGAAGACAATAGCAGGCATGCTGGGGATGCGGTGGGCTCTATGGCTTCTGAGGCGGAAAGAACCA
GCTGGGGCTCGACTAGAGCTTGCGGAACCCTTAAGCTTTTTTATTATATATTAGTCACGATATCTATAAC
AAGAAAATATATATATAATAAGTTATCACGTAAGTAGAACATGAAATAACAATATAATTATCGTATGAGT
TAAATCTTAAAAGTCACGTAAAAGATAATCATGCGTCATTTTGACTCACGCGGTCGTTATAGTTCAAAAT
CAGTGACACTTACCGCATTGACAAGCACGCCTCACGGGAGCTCCAAGCGGCGACTGAGATGTCCTAAATG
CACAGCGACGGATTCGCGCTATTTAGAAAGAGAGAGCAATATTTCAAGAATGCATGCGTCAATTTTACGC
AGACTATCTTTCTAGGGTTAAAAAAGATTTGCGCTTTACTCGACCTAAACTTTAAACACGTCATAGAATC
TTCGTTTGACAAAAACCACATTGTGTTGGGTCGCCCTATAGTGAGTCGTATTACAATTCACTGGCCGTCG
TTTTACAACGTCGTGACTGGGAAAACCCTGGCGTTACCCAACTTAATCGCCTTGCAGCACATCCCCCTTT
CGCCAGCTGGCGTAATAGCGAAGAGGCCCGCACCGATCGCCCTTCCCAACAGTTGCGCAGCCTGAATGGC
GAATGGCAAATTGTAAGCGTTAATATTTTGTTAAAATTCGCGTTAAATTTTTGTTAAATCAGCTCATTTT
TTAACCAATAGGCCGAAATCGGCAAAATCCCTTATAAATCAAAAGAATAGACCGAGATAGGGT
[37 nt withheld, positions 5944-5980]
AAAGAACGTGGACTCCAACGTCAAAGG
[49 nt withheld, positions 6008-6056]
T
[91 nt withheld, positions 6058-6148]
G
[124 nt withheld, positions 6150-6273]
CAGGTGGCACTTTTCGGGGAAATGTGCGCGGAACCCCTATTTGTTTATTTTTCTAAATACATTCAAATAT
GTATCCGCTCATGAGACAATAACCCTGATAAATGCTTCAATAATATTGAAAAAGGAAGAGTATGAGTATT
CAACATTTCCGTGTCGCCCTTATTCCCTTTTTTGCGGCATTTTGCCTTCCTGTTTTTGCTCACCCAGAAA
CGCTGGTGAAAGTAAAAGATGCTGAAGATCAGTTGGGTGCACGAGTGGGTTACATCGAACTGGATCTCAA
CAGCGGTAAGATCCTTGAGAGTTTTCGCCCCGAAGAACGTTTTCCAATGATGAGCACTTTTAAAGTTCTG
CTATGTGGCGCGGTATTATCCCGTATTGACGCCGGGCAAGAGCAACTCGGTCGCCGCATACACTATTCTC
AGAATGACTTGGTTGAGTACTCACCAGTCACAGAAAAGCATCTTACGGATGGCATGACAGTAAGAGAATT
ATGCAGTGCTGCCATAACCATGAGTGATAACACTGCGGCCAACTTACTTCTGACAACGATCGGAGGACCG
AAGGAGCTAACCGCTTTTTTGCACAACATGGGGGATCATGTAACTCGCCTTGATCGTTGGGAACCGGAGC
TGAATGAAGCCATACCAAACGACGAGCGTGACACCACGATGCCTGTAGCAATGGCAACAACGTTGCGCAA
ACTATTAACTGGCGAACTACTTACTCTAGCTTCCCGGCAACAATTAATAGACTGGATGGAGGCGGATAAA
GTTGCAGGACCACTTCTGCGCTCGGCCCTTCCGGCTGGCTGGTTTATTGCTGATAAATCTGGAGCCGGTG
AGCGTGGGTCTCGCGGTATCATTGCAGCACTGGGGCCAGATGGTAAGCCCTCCCGTATCGTAGTTATCTA
CACGACGGGGAGTCAGGCAACTATGGATGAACGAAATAGACAGATCGCTGAGATAGGTGCCTCACTGATT
AAGCATTGGTAACTGTCAGACCAAGTTTACTCATATATACTTTAGATTGATTTAAAACTTCATTTTTAAT
TTAAAAGGATCTAGGTGAAGATCCTTTTTGATAATCTCATGACCAAAATCCCTTAACGTGAGTTTTCGTT
CCACTGAGCGTCAGACCCCGTAGAAAAGATCAAAGGATCTTCTTGAGATCCTTTTTTTCTGCGCGTAATC
TGCTGCTTGCAAACAAAAAAACCACCGCTACCAGCGGTGGTTTGTTTGCCGGATCAAGAGCTACCAACTC
TTTTTCCGAAGGTAACTGGCTTCAGCAGAGCGCAGATACCAAATACTGTTCTTCTAGTGTAGCCGTAGTT
AGGCCACCACTTCAAGAACTCTGTAGCACCGCCTACATACCTCGCTCTGCTAATCCTGTTACCAGTGGCT
GCTGCCAGTGGCGATAAGTCGTGTCTTACCGGGTTGGACTCAAGACGATAGTTACCGGATAAGGCGCAGC
GGTCGGGCTGAACGGGGGGTTCGTGCACACAGCCCAGCTTGGAGCGAACGACCTACACCGAACTGAGATA
CCTACAGCGTGAGCTATGAGAAAGCGCCACGCTTCCCGAAGGGAGAAAGGCGGACAGGTATCCGGTAAGC
GGCAGGGTCGGAACAGGAGAGCGCACGAGGGAGCTTCCAGGGGGAAACGCCTGGTATCTTTATAGTCCTG
TCGGGTTTCGCCACCTCTGACTTGAGCGTCGATTTTTGTGATGCTCGTCAGGGGGGCGGAGCCTATGGAA
AAACGCCAGCAACGCGGCCTTTTTACGGTTCCTGGCCTTTTGCTGGCCTTTTGCTCACATGTTCTTTCCT
GCGTTATCCCCTGATTCTGTGGATAACCGTATTACCGCCTTTGAGTGAGCTGATACCGCTCGCCGCAGCC
GAACGACCGAGCGCAGCGAGTCAGTGAGCGAGGAAGCGGAAGAGCGCCCAATACGCAAACCGCCTCTCCC
CGCGCGTTGGCCGATTCATTAATGCAGCTGGCACGACAGGTTTCCCGACTGGAAAGCGGGCAGTGAGCGC
AACGCAATTAATGTGAGTTAGCTCACTCATTAGGCACCCCAGGCTTTACACTTTATGCTTCCGGCTCGTA
TGTTGTGTGGAATTGTGAGCGGATAACAATTTCACACAGGAAACAGCTATGACCATGATTACGCCAAGCG
CGCAATTAACCCTCACTAAAGGGAACCTCCCCCGGTATTCACGACAGCAGGCTGAATAATAAAAAAATTA
GAAACTATTATTTAACCCTAGAAAGATAATCATATTGTGACGTACGTTAAAGATAATCATGCGTAAAATT
GACGCATGTGTTTTATCGGTCTGTATATCGAGGTTTATTTATTAATTTGAATAGATATTAAGTTTTATTA
TATTTACACTTACATACTAATAATAAATTCAACAAACAATTTATTTATGTT
